Addgene plasmid #161215: pDONR221-SLC24A1_STOP
Purpose: Gateway entry clone with codon-optimized ORF sequence for subcloning into custom expression vectors. Contains a STOP codon at the end of the codon-optimized ORF sequence.
Depositing lab: RESOLUTE Consortium & Giulio Superti-Furga. Depositing organization: CeMM Research Center for Molecular Medicine. Publication: The RESOLUTE consortium: unlocking SLC transporters for drug discovery. Superti-Furga G, Lackner D, Wiedmer T, Ingles-Prieto A, Barbosa B, Girardi E, Goldmann U, Gurtl B, Klavins K, Klimek C, Lindinger S, Lineiro-Retes E, Muller AC, Onstein S, Redinger G, Reil D, Sedlyarov V, Wolf G, Crawford M, Everley R, ... Steppan CM. Nat Rev Drug Discov. 2020 Jul;19(7):429-430. doi: 10.1038/d41573-020-00056-6. PubMed 32265506.
Backbone
  Vector backbone: pDONR221
  Backbone manufacturer: ThermoFisher Scientific
  Backbone size w/o insert (bp): 2550
  Vector type: Mammalian Expression
Growth in bacteria
  Bacterial resistance: Kanamycin, 50 μg/mL
  Growth temperature: 37°C
  Growth strain: NEB Stable
  Copy number: High Copy
Gene/Insert
  Gene/Insert name: SLC24A1 (alt name: NCKX1, NCKX, RODX, KIAA0702, HsT17412, CSNB1D)
  Species: H. sapiens (human)
  Insert size (bp): 3300
  Entrez Gene: SLC24A1 (a.k.a. CSNB1D, HsT17412, NCKX, NCKX1, RODX)
  Cloning method: Gateway Cloning
  Sequencing primers: 5′ M13-fwd; 3′ M13-rev
Terms and licenses: Academic/Nonprofit Terms; Industry Terms
Depositor comments: This plasmid contains a STOP codon at the end of the codon-optimized ORF. For the version of this plasmid that does not contain a STOP codon, please see Addgene plasmid 132049 For more information on the full Resolute plasmid collection, please see www.addgene.org/depositor-collections/re-solute/. Please provide your feedback on this plasmid to the RESOLUTE consortium by filling out their RESOLUTE repository feedback form: https://forms.office.com/Pages/ResponsePage.aspx?id=0e05yklzmkS7rjFGQL4N7z4feCLQvEJAmVcOCM_u885UN1JJRko0Ukg4TVQwNTZLOUxPQVJWT1NHUCQlQCN0PWcu
How to cite: pDONR221-SLC24A1_STOP was a gift from RESOLUTE Consortium & Giulio Superti-Furga (Addgene plasmid # 161215 ; http://n2t.net/addgene:161215 ; RRID:Addgene_161215)
