[The description below was written by a language model from this plasmid's Addgene catalogue record and pLannotate feature annotations shown in this document.]
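Description:
pDONR221-SLC24A1_STOP is a Gateway entry clone built on the pDONR221 backbone, carrying a codon-optimized open reading frame for human SLC24A1 (also called NCKX1). This protein is the sodium/calcium-potassium exchanger of retinal photoreceptor outer segments, which extrudes one Ca2+ and one K+ in exchange for four Na+ and contributes to light adaptation. The sequenced plasmid is about 5.85 kb, and the roughly 3.3 kb ORF sits between attL1 and attL2 recombination sites. It is maintained in E. coli through a high-copy ColE1/pUC-type origin and selected with kanamycin via an aminoglycoside phosphotransferase gene. The rrnB T1 and T2 terminators lie upstream of attL1, where they shield the insert from read-through transcription originating in the backbone. The short lacI and lacZα fragments annotated nearby appear to be backbone remnants with no functional role.

Although the catalogue lists the vector type as mammalian expression, the feature table shows no eukaryotic promoter or polyadenylation signal driving the ORF. The only promoter annotated is a T7 promoter beyond attL2, oriented back toward the insert. The plasmid therefore serves as a shuttle rather than an expression vector: an LR Clonase reaction transfers the attL-flanked ORF into any attR-containing destination vector, which supplies the promoter, tags and selection. Because this version keeps a STOP codon at the end of the ORF, it suits expression of the native protein or N-terminal fusions, but not C-terminal tagging; the depositor notes that a companion clone without the stop codon exists for that purpose. It belongs to a consortium-wide collection of solute carrier transporter clones made to support functional and drug-discovery studies.
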