Features (pLannotate 1.2.2; 10 found; start..end, strand, type, name):
      1..100     +  protein_bind   attL1: mutant version of attL; recombination site for the Gateway® LR reaction LR Clonase™
    106..3402    +  CDS            SLC24A1: NCKX1_HUMAN - Also known as KIAA0702, NCKX1. Experimental evidence at protein level: Swiss-Prot protein existence level 1. Critical component of the visual transduction cascade, controlling the calcium concentration of outer segments during light and darkness. Light causes a rapid lowering of cytosolic free calcium in the outer segment of both retinal rod and cone photoreceptors and the light-induced lowering of calcium is caused by extrusion via this protein which plays a key role in the process of light adaptation. Transports 1 Ca(2+) and 1 K(+) in exchange for 4 Na(+). From Homo sapiens (Hu
   3407..3506    -  protein_bind   attL2: mutant version of attL; recombination site for the Gateway® LR reaction LR Clonase™
   3524..3542    -  promoter       T7 promoter: promoter for bacteriophage T7 RNA polymerase
   3676..4485    +  CDS            KanR: aminoglycoside phosphotransferase; aph(3')-Ia; confers resistance to kanamycin in bacteria or G418 (Geneticin®) in eukaryotes
   4632..5220    +  rep_origin     ori: high-copy-number ColE1/pMB1/pBR322/pUC origin of replication
   5403..5495    +  CDS            lacI (fragment): lac repressor; lacI; The lac repressor binds to the lac operator to inhibit transcription in E. coli. This inhibition can be relieved by adding lactose or isopropyl-β-D-thiogalactopyranoside (IPTG).
   5550..5577    -  terminator     rrnB T2 terminator: transcription terminator T2 from the E. coli rrnB gene
   5709..5752    +  terminator     rrnB T1 terminator: Escherichia coli rrnB; transcription terminator T1 from the E. coli rrnB gene
   5799..5835    -  CDS            lacZα (fragment): LacZα fragment of β-galactosidase; lacZ fragment
>Addgene plasmid #161215 | pDONR221-SLC24A1_STOP | addgene full sequence | sequence record 357010 | Addgene NGS Result
CAAATAATGATTTTATTTTGACTGATAGTGACCTGTTCGTTGCAACACATTGATGAGCAATGCTTTTTTA
TAATGCCAACTTTGTACAAAAAAGCAGGCTCCACCATGGGCAAGCTGATCCGGATGGGCCCCCAGGAGAG
ATGGCTGCTGAGGACAAAGCGCCTGCACTGGTCCAGACTGCTGTTCCTGCTGGGCATGCTGATCATCGGC
TCTACCTATCAGCACCTGCGGAGACCCAGAGGACTGAGCTCCCTGTGGGCAGCCGTGTCTAGCCACCAGC
CTATCAAGCTGGCCTCTAGGGACCTGTCCTCTGAGGAGATGATGATGATGAGCTCCTCTCCTAGCAAGCC
AAGCTCCGAGATGGGCGGCAAGATGCTGGTGCCTCAGGCAAGCGTGGGATCCGATGAGGCCACCCTGTCC
ATGACAGTGGAGAACATCCCCTCTATGCCTAAGAGGACCGCCAAGATGATCCCTACCACAACCAAGAACA
ATTACTCCCCAACCGCAGCAGGAACAGAGAGGAGGAAGGAGGACACACCAACCTCTAGCCGGACACTGAC
CTACTATACAAGCACCTCCTCTAGACAGATCGTGAAGAAGTACACACCCACCCCTAGGGGCGAGATGAAG
TCTTATAGCCCCACCCAGGTGAGGGAGAAGGTGAAGTACACACCATCCCCAAGGGGCCGGAGAGTGGGAA
CATATGTGCCTAGCACATTCATGACCATGGAGACATCCCACGCCATCACCCCACGCACAACCGTGAAGGA
CAGCGATATCACAGCCACCTACAAGATCCTGGAGACCAACTCCCTGAAGCGGATCATGGAGGAGACAACC
CCCACAACCCTGAAGGGCATGTTCGACAGCACACCTACCTTTCTGACCCACGAGGTGGAGGCCAATGTGC
TGACATCTCCAAGAAGCGTGATGGAGAAGAACAATCTGTTCCCCCCTAGGCGCGTGGAGTCTAACAGCTC
CGCCCACCCATGGGGACTGGTGGGCAAGAGCAATCCAAAGACCCCACAGGGAACAGTGCTGCTGCACACC
CCTGCCACATCTGAGGGCCAGGTGACCATCAGCACAATGACCGGCTCTAGCCCAGCCGAGACCAAGGCCT
TTACAGCCGCCTGGTCCCTGAGGAACCCTTCTCCACGCACCTCCGTGTCTGCCATCAAGACAGCACCAGC
AATCGTGTGGAGGCTGGCCAAGAAGCCTAGCACCGCACCAAGCACATCCACAACCCCTACCGTGCGGGCC
AAGCTGACAATGCAGGTGCACCACTGCGTGGTGGTGAAGCCCACCCCTGCCATGCTGACAACCCCATCTC
CCAGCCTGACAACCGCCCTGCTGCCAGAGGAGCTGTCCCCTTCTCCAAGCGTGCTGCCACCATCCCTGCC
AGACCTGCACCCTAAGGGAGAGTATCCTCCAGATCTGTTCTCTGTGGAGGAGCGGAGACAGGGCTGGGTG
GTGCTGCACGTGTTCGGCATGATGTACGTGTTCGTGGCCCTGGCCATCGTGTGCGACGAGTACTTCGTGC
CTGCCCTGGGCGTGATCACCGACAAGCTGCAGATCAGCGAGGATGTGGCAGGAGCCACCTTCATGGCAGC
AGGAGGCTCCGCCCCAGAGCTGTTCACCTCTCTGATCGGCGTGTTTATCTCCCACTCTAACGTGGGAATC
GGAACCATCGTGGGATCCGCCGTGTTCAATATCCTGTTTGTGATCGGCACCTGTTCCCTGTTTTCTCGCG
AGATCCTGAACCTGACATGGTGGCCCCTGTTCCGGGACGTGAGCTTTTATATCCTGGATCTGATCATGCT
GATCCTGTTCTTTCTGGATAGCCTGATCGCCTGGTGGGAGTCCCTGCTGCTGCTGCTGGCCTACGCCTTC
TACGTGTTCACCATGAAATGGAATAAGCACATCGAAGTGTGGGTGAAGGAGCAGCTGTCCAGGCGCCCAG
TGGCCAAAGTGATGGCCCTGGAGGACCTGTCTAAGCCAGGCGATGGAGCAATCGCAGTGGACGAGCTGCA
GGATAACAAGAAGCTGAAGCTGCCCTCCCTGCTGACCAGAGGCTCCTCTAGCACAAGCCTGCACAATTCC
ACCATCAGGTCTACAATCTACCAGCTGATGCTGCACAGCCTGGACCCTCTGCGGGAGGTGAGACTGGCCA
AGGAGAAAGAGGAGGAGAGCCTGAACCAGGGAGCAAGGGCACAGCCACAGGCAAAGGCAGAGTCCAAGCC
AGAGGAGGAGGAGCCAGCAAAGCTGCCAGCAGTGACAGTGACCCCAGCACCTGTGCCAGACATCAAGGGC
GATCAGAAGGAGAATCCAGGAGGACAGGAGGATGTGGCAGAGGCAGAGTCTACAGGAGAGATGCCAGGAG
AGGAGGGAGAGACCGCAGGAGAGGGCGAGACAGAGGAGAAGAGCGGAGGAGAGACCCAGCCTGAGGGAGA
GGGAGAGACAGAGACCCAGGGCAAGGGAGAGGAGTGCGAGGACGAGAACGAGGCCGAGGGCAAGGGCGAC
AATGAGGGCGAGGATGAGGGCGAGATCCACGCCGAGGATGGCGAGATGAAGGGCAACGAGGGAGAGACCG
AGAGCCAGGAGCTGTCCGCCGAGAACCACGGAGAGGCCAAGAATGACGAGAAGGGAGTGGAGGATGGAGG
AGGAAGCGACGGAGGCGATTCCGAGGAAGAAGAGGAGGAGGAGGAGGAGCAGGAAGAGGAAGAAGAAGAA
GAGGAGCAGGAAGAGGAGGAAGAAGAAGAGGAAGAAGAAGAGGAAAAGGGCAATGAGGAGCCACTGTCCC
TGGACTGGCCTGAGACCCGCCAGAAGCAGGCCATCTATCTGTTCCTGCTGCCTATCGTGTTTCCACTGTG
GCTGACAGTGCCTGATGTGCGGAGACAGGAGAGCCGGAAGTTCTTCGTGTTCACCTTCCTGGGCTCTATC
ATGTGGATCGCCATGTTCAGCTACCTGATGGTGTGGTGGGCACACCAAGTGGGAGAGACAATCGGCATCA
GCGAGGAGATCATGGGACTGACCATCCTGGCAGCAGGCACATCTATCCCAGACCTGATCACCAGCGTGAT
CGTGGCAAGGAAGGGACTGGGCGACATGGCCGTGTCCTCTAGCGTGGGCAGCAACATCTTCGATATCACC
GTGGGACTGCCAGTGCCTTGGCTGCTGTTTTCCCTGATCAACGGCCTGCAGCCAGTGCCCGTGTCCTCTA
ATGGCCTGTTTTGCGCCATCGTGCTGCTGTTCCTGATGCTGCTGTTTGTGATCAGCTCCATCGCCTCCTG
TAAGTGGAGAATGAATAAGATCCTGGGCTTCACCATGTTTCTGCTGTACTTCGTGTTTCTGATCATCTCT
GTGATGCTGGAGGATAGGATCATCTCTTGTCCCGTGAGCGTGTAAGACCCAGCTTTCTTGTACAAAGTTG
GCATTATAAGAAAGCATTGCTTATCAATTTGTTGCAACGAACAGGTCACTATCAGTCAAAATAAAATCAT
TATTTGCCATCCAGCTGATATCCCCTATAGTGAGTCGTATTACATGGTCATAGCTGTTTCCTGGCAGCTC
TGGCCCGTGTCTCAAAATCTCTGATGTTACATTGCACAAGATAAAAATATATCATCATGAACAATAAAAC
TGTCTGCTTACATAAACAGTAATACAAGGGGTGTTATGAGCCATATTCAACGGGAAACGTCGAGGCCGCG
ATTAAATTCCAACATGGATGCTGATTTATATGGGTATAAATGGGCTCGCGATAATGTCGGGCAATCAGGT
GCGACAATCTATCGCTTGTATGGGAAGCCCGATGCGCCAGAGTTGTTTCTGAAACATGGCAAAGGTAGCG
TTGCCAATGATGTTACAGATGAGATGGTCAGACTAAACTGGCTGACGGAATTTATGCCTCTTCCGACCAT
CAAGCATTTTATCCGTACTCCTGATGATGCATGGTTACTCACCACTGCGATCCCCGGAAAAACAGCATTC
CAGGTATTAGAAGAATATCCTGATTCAGGTGAAAATATTGTTGATGCGCTGGCAGTGTTCCTGCGCCGGT
TGCATTCGATTCCTGTTTGTAATTGTCCTTTTAACAGCGATCGCGTATTTCGTCTCGCTCAGGCGCAATC
ACGAATGAATAACGGTTTGGTTGATGCGAGTGATTTTGATGACGAGCGTAATGGCTGGCCTGTTGAACAA
GTCTGGAAAGAAATGCATAAACTTTTGCCATTCTCACCGGATTCAGTCGTCACTCATGGTGATTTCTCAC
TTGATAACCTTATTTTTGACGAGGGGAAATTAATAGGTTGTATTGATGTTGGACGAGTCGGAATCGCAGA
CCGATACCAGGATCTTGCCATCCTATGGAACTGCCTCGGTGAGTTTTCTCCTTCATTACAGAAACGGCTT
TTTCAAAAATATGGTATTGATAATCCTGATATGAATAAATTGCAGTTTCATTTGATGCTCGATGAGTTTT
TCTAATCAGAATTGGTTAATTGGTTGTAACACTGGCAGAGCATTACGCTGACTTGACGGGACGGCGCAAG
CTCATGACCAAAATCCCTTAACGTGAGTTACGCGTCGTTCCACTGAGCGTCAGACCCCGTAGAAAAGATC
AAAGGATCTTCTTGAGATCCTTTTTTTCTGCGCGTAATCTGCTGCTTGCAAACAAAAAAACCACCGCTAC
CAGCGGTGGTTTGTTTGCCGGATCAAGAGCTACCAACTCTTTTTCCGAAGGTAACTGGCTTCAGCAGAGC
GCAGATACCAAATACTGTTCTTCTAGTGTAGCCGTAGTTAGGCCACCACTTCAAGAACTCTGTAGCACCG
CCTACATACCTCGCTCTGCTAATCCTGTTACCAGTGGCTGCTGCCAGTGGCGATAAGTCGTGTCTTACCG
GGTTGGACTCAAGACGATAGTTACCGGATAAGGCGCAGCGGTCGGGCTGAACGGGGGGTTCGTGCACACA
GCCCAGCTTGGAGCGAACGACCTACACCGAACTGAGATACCTACAGCGTGAGCTATGAGAAAGCGCCACG
CTTCCCGAAGGGAGAAAGGCGGACAGGTATCCGGTAAGCGGCAGGGTCGGAACAGGAGAGCGCACGAGGG
AGCTTCCAGGGGGAAACGCCTGGTATCTTTATAGTCCTGTCGGGTTTCGCCACCTCTGACTTGAGCGTCG
ATTTTTGTGATGCTCGTCAGGGGGGCGGAGCCTATGGAAAAACGCCAGCAACGCGGCCTTTTTACGGTTC
CTGGCCTTTTGCTGGCCTTTTGCTCACATGTTCTTTCCTGCGTTATCCCCTGATTCTGTGGATAACCGTA
TTACCGCCTTTGAGTGAGCTGATACCGCTCGCCGCAGCCGAACGACCGAGCGCAGCGAGTCAGTGAGCGA
GGAAGCGGAAGAGCGCCCAATACGCAAACCGCCTCTCCCCGCGCGTTGGCCGATTCATTAATGCAGCTGG
CACGACAGGTTTCCCGACTGGAAAGCGGGCAGTGAGCGCAACGCAATTAATACGCGTACCGCTAGCCAGG
AAGAGTTTGTAGAAACGCAAAAAGGCCATCCGTCAGGATGGCCTTCTGCTTAGTTTGATGCCTGGCAGTT
TATGGCGGGCGTCCTGCCCGCCACCCTCCGGGCCGTTGCTTCACAACGTTCAAATCCGCTCCCGGCGGAT
TTGTCCTACTCAGGAGAGCGTTCACCGACAAACAACAGATAAAACGAAAGGCCCAGTCTTCCGACTGAGC
CTTTCGTTTTATTTGATGCCTGGCAGTTCCCTACTCTCGCGTTAACGCTAGCATGGATGTTTTCCCAGTC
ACGACGTTGTAAAACGACGGCCAGTCTTAAGCTCGGGCCC
