>Addgene plasmid #161215 | pDONR221-SLC24A1_STOP | depositor partial sequence | sequence record 312365 | Codon-optimized ORF of SLC24A1
ATGGGCAAGCTGATCCGGATGGGCCCCCAGGAGAGATGGCTGCTGAGGACAAAGCGCCTGCACTGGTCCA
GACTGCTGTTCCTGCTGGGCATGCTGATCATCGGCTCTACCTATCAGCACCTGCGGAGACCCAGAGGACT
GAGCTCCCTGTGGGCAGCCGTGTCTAGCCACCAGCCTATCAAGCTGGCCTCTAGGGACCTGTCCTCTGAG
GAGATGATGATGATGAGCTCCTCTCCTAGCAAGCCAAGCTCCGAGATGGGCGGCAAGATGCTGGTGCCTC
AGGCAAGCGTGGGATCCGATGAGGCCACCCTGTCCATGACAGTGGAGAACATCCCCTCTATGCCTAAGAG
GACCGCCAAGATGATCCCTACCACAACCAAGAACAATTACTCCCCAACCGCAGCAGGAACAGAGAGGAGG
AAGGAGGACACACCAACCTCTAGCCGGACACTGACCTACTATACAAGCACCTCCTCTAGACAGATCGTGA
AGAAGTACACACCCACCCCTAGGGGCGAGATGAAGTCTTATAGCCCCACCCAGGTGAGGGAGAAGGTGAA
GTACACACCATCCCCAAGGGGCCGGAGAGTGGGAACATATGTGCCTAGCACATTCATGACCATGGAGACA
TCCCACGCCATCACCCCACGCACAACCGTGAAGGACAGCGATATCACAGCCACCTACAAGATCCTGGAGA
CCAACTCCCTGAAGCGGATCATGGAGGAGACAACCCCCACAACCCTGAAGGGCATGTTCGACAGCACACC
TACCTTTCTGACCCACGAGGTGGAGGCCAATGTGCTGACATCTCCAAGAAGCGTGATGGAGAAGAACAAT
CTGTTCCCCCCTAGGCGCGTGGAGTCTAACAGCTCCGCCCACCCATGGGGACTGGTGGGCAAGAGCAATC
CAAAGACCCCACAGGGAACAGTGCTGCTGCACACCCCTGCCACATCTGAGGGCCAGGTGACCATCAGCAC
AATGACCGGCTCTAGCCCAGCCGAGACCAAGGCCTTTACAGCCGCCTGGTCCCTGAGGAACCCTTCTCCA
CGCACCTCCGTGTCTGCCATCAAGACAGCACCAGCAATCGTGTGGAGGCTGGCCAAGAAGCCTAGCACCG
CACCAAGCACATCCACAACCCCTACCGTGCGGGCCAAGCTGACAATGCAGGTGCACCACTGCGTGGTGGT
GAAGCCCACCCCTGCCATGCTGACAACCCCATCTCCCAGCCTGACAACCGCCCTGCTGCCAGAGGAGCTG
TCCCCTTCTCCAAGCGTGCTGCCACCATCCCTGCCAGACCTGCACCCTAAGGGAGAGTATCCTCCAGATC
TGTTCTCTGTGGAGGAGCGGAGACAGGGCTGGGTGGTGCTGCACGTGTTCGGCATGATGTACGTGTTCGT
GGCCCTGGCCATCGTGTGCGACGAGTACTTCGTGCCTGCCCTGGGCGTGATCACCGACAAGCTGCAGATC
AGCGAGGATGTGGCAGGAGCCACCTTCATGGCAGCAGGAGGCTCCGCCCCAGAGCTGTTCACCTCTCTGA
TCGGCGTGTTTATCTCCCACTCTAACGTGGGAATCGGAACCATCGTGGGATCCGCCGTGTTCAATATCCT
GTTTGTGATCGGCACCTGTTCCCTGTTTTCTCGCGAGATCCTGAACCTGACATGGTGGCCCCTGTTCCGG
GACGTGAGCTTTTATATCCTGGATCTGATCATGCTGATCCTGTTCTTTCTGGATAGCCTGATCGCCTGGT
GGGAGTCCCTGCTGCTGCTGCTGGCCTACGCCTTCTACGTGTTCACCATGAAATGGAATAAGCACATCGA
AGTGTGGGTGAAGGAGCAGCTGTCCAGGCGCCCAGTGGCCAAAGTGATGGCCCTGGAGGACCTGTCTAAG
CCAGGCGATGGAGCAATCGCAGTGGACGAGCTGCAGGATAACAAGAAGCTGAAGCTGCCCTCCCTGCTGA
CCAGAGGCTCCTCTAGCACAAGCCTGCACAATTCCACCATCAGGTCTACAATCTACCAGCTGATGCTGCA
CAGCCTGGACCCTCTGCGGGAGGTGAGACTGGCCAAGGAGAAAGAGGAGGAGAGCCTGAACCAGGGAGCA
AGGGCACAGCCACAGGCAAAGGCAGAGTCCAAGCCAGAGGAGGAGGAGCCAGCAAAGCTGCCAGCAGTGA
CAGTGACCCCAGCACCTGTGCCAGACATCAAGGGCGATCAGAAGGAGAATCCAGGAGGACAGGAGGATGT
GGCAGAGGCAGAGTCTACAGGAGAGATGCCAGGAGAGGAGGGAGAGACCGCAGGAGAGGGCGAGACAGAG
GAGAAGAGCGGAGGAGAGACCCAGCCTGAGGGAGAGGGAGAGACAGAGACCCAGGGCAAGGGAGAGGAGT
GCGAGGACGAGAACGAGGCCGAGGGCAAGGGCGACAATGAGGGCGAGGATGAGGGCGAGATCCACGCCGA
GGATGGCGAGATGAAGGGCAACGAGGGAGAGACCGAGAGCCAGGAGCTGTCCGCCGAGAACCACGGAGAG
GCCAAGAATGACGAGAAGGGAGTGGAGGATGGAGGAGGAAGCGACGGAGGCGATTCCGAGGAAGAAGAGG
AGGAGGAGGAGGAGCAGGAAGAGGAAGAAGAAGAAGAGGAGCAGGAAGAGGAGGAAGAAGAAGAGGAAGA
AGAAGAGGAAAAGGGCAATGAGGAGCCACTGTCCCTGGACTGGCCTGAGACCCGCCAGAAGCAGGCCATC
TATCTGTTCCTGCTGCCTATCGTGTTTCCACTGTGGCTGACAGTGCCTGATGTGCGGAGACAGGAGAGCC
GGAAGTTCTTCGTGTTCACCTTCCTGGGCTCTATCATGTGGATCGCCATGTTCAGCTACCTGATGGTGTG
GTGGGCACACCAAGTGGGAGAGACAATCGGCATCAGCGAGGAGATCATGGGACTGACCATCCTGGCAGCA
GGCACATCTATCCCAGACCTGATCACCAGCGTGATCGTGGCAAGGAAGGGACTGGGCGACATGGCCGTGT
CCTCTAGCGTGGGCAGCAACATCTTCGATATCACCGTGGGACTGCCAGTGCCTTGGCTGCTGTTTTCCCT
GATCAACGGCCTGCAGCCAGTGCCCGTGTCCTCTAATGGCCTGTTTTGCGCCATCGTGCTGCTGTTCCTG
ATGCTGCTGTTTGTGATCAGCTCCATCGCCTCCTGTAAGTGGAGAATGAATAAGATCCTGGGCTTCACCA
TGTTTCTGCTGTACTTCGTGTTTCTGATCATCTCTGTGATGCTGGAGGATAGGATCATCTCTTGTCCCGT
GAGCGTGTAA
